>Addgene plasmid #8851 | pPS293 | addgene partial sequence | sequence record 17417 | 8851 with M13pUC-fwd
CCTGCAGGTCGACTCTAGAACTAGTGGATCCGGGGTTTTTTCTCCTTGACGTTAAAGTATAGAGGTATAT
TAACAATTTTTTGTTGATACTTTTATTACATTTGAATAAGAAGTAATACAAACCGAAAATGTTGAAAGTA
TTAGTTAAAGTGGTTATGCAGTTTTTGCATTTATATATCTGTTAATAGATCAAAAATCATCGCTTCGCTG
ATTAATTACCCCAGAAATAAGGCTAAAAAACTAATCGCATTATCATCCTATGGTTGTTAATTTGATTCGT
TCATTTGAAGGTTTGTGGGGCCAGGTTACTGCCAATTTTTCCTCTTCATAACCATAAAAGCTAGTATTGT
AGAATCTTTATTGTTCGGAGCAGTGCGGCGCGAGGCACATCTGCGTTTCAGGAACGCGACCGGTGAAGAC
GAGGACGCACGGAGGAGAGTCTTCCTTCGGAGGGCTGTCACCCGCTCGGCGGCTTCTAATCCGTACTTCA
ATATAGCAATGAGCAGTTAAGCGTATTACTGAAAGTTCCAAAGAGAAGGTTTTTTTAGGCTAAGATAATG
GGGCTCTTTACATTTCCACAACATATAAGTAAGATTAGATATGGATATGTATATGGATATGTATATGGTG
GTAATGCCATGTAATATGATTATTAAACTTCTTTGCG
