[The description below was written by a language model from this plasmid's Addgene catalogue record.]
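Description:
pPS293 is a yeast expression vector built on the YEp352 backbone, an episomal E. coli–yeast shuttle plasmid. The depositor describes it as a 2 micron plasmid, meaning it carries the origin from the endogenous yeast 2μ circle and is maintained as a multicopy episome in Saccharomyces cerevisiae. Selection in yeast relies on the URA3 marker, which complements uracil auxotrophy in ura3 strains. In bacteria the plasmid is propagated at high copy under ampicillin selection. The backbone without insert is recorded as 5181 bp.

The only insert is the S. cerevisiae GAL1 promoter, transferred as an EcoRI/XbaI fragment from an earlier plasmid, pPS231. Both restriction sites were preserved by the cloning. The GAL1 promoter is a tightly regulated yeast promoter that is strongly induced by galactose and repressed by glucose. No open reading frame, tag or reporter is listed downstream of it, so the construct appears to be an empty expression vector rather than one that already carries a gene of interest. A coding sequence placed downstream of the promoter would be expected to give galactose-inducible, high-copy expression in yeast, which suits conditional overexpression studies. The record does not state the size of the promoter fragment, which downstream cloning sites remain available, or whether a transcriptional terminator is present. It refers instead to the depositor's map for these details, and no feature table was provided to confirm the arrangement of elements.
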