Addgene plasmid #8851: pPS293
Depositing lab: Pamela Silver. Depositing organization: Dana-Farber Cancer Institute.
Backbone
  Vector backbone: YEp352
  Backbone size w/o insert (bp): 5181
  Vector type: Yeast Expression
  Selectable markers: URA3
Growth in bacteria
  Bacterial resistance: Ampicillin, 100 μg/mL
  Growth temperature: 37°C
  Growth strain: DH5alpha
  Copy number: High Copy
Gene/Insert
  Gene/Insert name: GAL1 promoter
  Species: S. cerevisiae (budding yeast)
  Entrez Gene: GAL1 (a.k.a. YBR020W)
  Cloning method: Restriction Enzyme; 5′ cloning site EcoRI (not destroyed); 3′ cloning site XbaI (not destroyed)
  Sequencing primers: 5′ M13R
Terms and licenses: Academic/Nonprofit Terms; Industry Terms: Not Available to Industry
Depositor comments: GAL1 promoter (EcoRI/XbaI fragment from pPS231), 2 micron plasmid. See author's map.
How to cite: pPS293 was a gift from Pamela Silver (Addgene plasmid # 8851 ; http://n2t.net/addgene:8851 ; RRID:Addgene_8851)
